>Addgene plasmid #21104 | PBS/pU6-HIF1 alpha RNAi plasmid 2 | addgene full sequence | sequence record 448490 | Addgene NGS Result
TTCCCAGTCACGACGTTGTAAAACGACGGCCAGTGAGCGCGCGTAATACGACTCACTATAGGGCGAATTG
GGTACCCGCTCTAGAACTAGTGGATCCGACGCCGCCATCTCTAGGCCCGCGCCGGCCCCCTCGCACAGAC
TTGTGGGAGAAGCTCGGCTACTCCCCTGCCCCGGTTAATTTGCATATAATATTTCCTAGTAACTATAGAG
GCTTAATGTGCGATAAAAGACAGATAATCTGTTCTTTTTAATACTAGCTACATTTTACATGATAGGCTTG
GATTTCTATAAGAGATACAAATACTAAATTATTATTTTAAAAAACAGCACAAAAGGAAACTCACCCTAAC
TGTAAAGTAATTGTGTGTTTTGAGACTATAAATATCCCTTGGAGAAAAGCCTTGTTTGGGGTTGAAACTC
AAGCAACTGGTGTGCTGTCCCAGTTGCTTGAGTTTCAACCCCTTTTTGAATTCCTGCAGCCCGGGGGATC
CACTAGTTCTAGAGCGGCCGCCACCGCGGTGGAGCTCCAGCTTTTGTTCCCTTTAGTGAGGGTTAATTGC
GCGCTTGGCGTAATCATGGTCATAGCTGTTTCCTGTGTGAAATTGTTATCCGCTCACAATTCCACACAAC
ATACGAGCCGGAAGCATAAAGTGTAAAGCCTGGGGTGCCTAATGAGTGAGCTAACTCACATTAATTGCGT
TGCGCTCACTGCCCGCTTTCCAGTCGGGAAACCTGTCGTGCCAGCTGCATTAATGAATCGGCCAACGCGC
GGGGAGAGGCGGTTTGCGTATTGGGCGCTCTTCCGCTTCCTCGCTCACTGACTCGCTGCGCTCGGTCGTT
CGGCTGCGGCGAGCGGTATCAGCTCACTCAAAGGCGGTAATACGGTTATCCACAGAATCAGGGGATAACG
CAGGAAAGAACATGTGAGCAAAAGGCCAGCAAAAGGCCAGGAACCGTAAAAAGGCCGCGTTGCTGGCGTT
TTTCCATAGGCTCCGCCCCCCTGACGAGCATCACAAAAATCGACGCTCAAGTCAGAGGTGGCGAAACCCG
ACAGGACTATAAAGATACCAGGCGTTTCCCCCTGGAAGCTCCCTCGTGCGCTCTCCTGTTCCGACCCTGC
CGCTTACCGGATACCTGTCCGCCTTTCTCCCTTCGGGAAGCGTGGCGCTTTCTCATAGCTCACGCTGTAG
GTATCTCAGTTCGGTGTAGGTCGTTCGCTCCAAGCTGGGCTGTGTGCACGAACCCCCCGTTCAGCCCGAC
CGCTGCGCCTTATCCGGTAACTATCGTCTTGAGTCCAACCCGGTAAGACACGACTTATCGCCACTGGCAG
CAGCCACTGGTAACAGGATTAGCAGAGCGAGGTATGTAGGCGGTGCTACAGAGTTCTTGAAGTGGTGGCC
TAACTACGGCTACACTAGAAGAACAGTATTTGGTATCTGCGCTCTGCTGAAGCCAGTTACCTTCGGAAAA
AGAGTTGGTAGCTCTTGATCCGGCAAACAAACCACCGCTGGTAGCGGTGGTTTTTTTGTTTGCAAGCAGC
AGATTACGCGCAGAAAAAAAGGATCTCAAGAAGATCCTTTGATCTTTTCTACGGGGTCTGACGCTCAGTG
GAACGAAAACTCACGTTAAGGGATTTTGGTCATGAGATTATCAAAAAGGATCTTCACCTAGATCCTTTTA
AATTAAAAATGAAGTTTTAAATCAATCTAAAGTATATATGAGTAAACTTGGTCTGACAGTTACCAATGCT
TAATCAGTGAGGCACCTATCTCAGCGATCTGTCTATTTCGTTCATCCATAGTTGCCTGACTCCCCGTCGT
GTAGATAACTACGATACGGGAGGGCTTACCATCTGGCCCCAGTGCTGCAATGATACCGCGAGACCCACGC
TCACCGGCTCCAGATTTATCAGCAATAAACCAGCCAGCCGGAAGGGCCGAGCGCAGAAGTGGTCCTGCAA
CTTTATCCGCCTCCATCCAGTCTATTAATTGTTGCCGGGAAGCTAGAGTAAGTAGTTCGCCAGTTAATAG
TTTGCGCAACGTTGTTGCCATTGCTACAGGCATCGTGGTGTCACGCTCGTCGTTTGGTATGGCTTCATTC
AGCTCCGGTTCCCAACGATCAAGGCGAGTTACATGATCCCCCATGTTGTGCAAAAAAGCGGTTAGCTCCT
TCGGTCCTCCGATCGTTGTCAGAAGTAAGTTGGCCGCAGTGTTATCACTCATGGTTATGGCAGCACTGCA
TAATTCTCTTACTGTCATGCCATCCGTAAGATGCTTTTCTGTGACTGGTGAGTACTCAACCAAGTCATTC
TGAGAATAGTGTATGCGGCGACCGAGTTGCTCTTGCCCGGCGTCAATACGGGATAATACCGCGCCACATA
GCAGAACTTTAAAAGTGCTCATCATTGGAAAACGTTCTTCGGGGCGAAAACTCTCAAGGATCTTACCGCT
GTTGAGATCCAGTTCGATGTAACCCACTCGTGCACCCAACTGATCTTCAGCATCTTTTACTTTCACCAGC
GTTTCTGGGTGAGCAAAAACAGGAAGGCAAAATGCCGCAAAAAAGGGAATAAGGGCGACACGGAAATGTT
GAATACTCATACTCTTCCTTTTTCAATATTATTGAAGCATTTATCAGGGTTATTGTCTCATGAGCGGATA
CATATTTGAATGTATTTAGAAAAATAAACAAATAGGGGTTCCGCGCACATTTCCCCGAAAAGTGCCACCT
AAATTGTAAGCGTTAATATTTTGTTAAAATTCGCGTTAAATTTTTGTTAAATCAGCTCATTTTTTAACCA
ATAGGCCGAAATCGGCAAAATCCCTTATAAATCAAAAGAATAGACCGAGATAGGGT
[37 nt withheld, positions 2857-2893]
AAAGAACGTGGACTCCAACGTCAAAGG
[49 nt withheld, positions 2921-2969]
T
[91 nt withheld, positions 2971-3061]
G
[124 nt withheld, positions 3063-3186]
CCCATTCGCCATTCAGGCTGCGCAACTGTTGGGAAGGGCGATCGGTGCGGGCCTCTTCGCTATTACGCCA
GCTGGCGAAAGGGGGATGTGCTGCAAGGCGATTAAGTTGGGTAACGCCAGGGTT
Features (pLannotate 1.2.2; 13 found; start..end, strand, type, name):
     44..62      +  promoter       T7 promoter: promoter for bacteriophage T7 RNA polymerase
     93..406     +  promoter       U6 promoter: RNA polymerase III promoter for mouse U6 snRNA (Das et al., 1988)
    468..527     -  misc_feature   MCS (fragment): pBluescript multiple cloning site
    540..558     -  promoter       T3 promoter: promoter for bacteriophage T3 RNA polymerase
    603..619     -  protein_bind   lac operator: The lac repressor binds to the lac operator to inhibit transcription in E. coli. This inhibition can be relieved by adding lactose or isopropyl-β-D-thiogalactopyranoside (IPTG). lac repressor encoded by lacI
    627..657     -  promoter       lac promoter: promoter for the E. coli lac operon
    672..693     -  protein_bind   CAP binding site: CAP binding activates transcription in the presence of cAMP. E. coli catabolite activator protein
    706..798     -  CDS            lacI (fragment): lac repressor; lacI; The lac repressor binds to the lac operator to inhibit transcription in E. coli. This inhibition can be relieved by adding lactose or isopropyl-β-D-thiogalactopyranoside (IPTG).
    981..1569    -  rep_origin     ori: high-copy-number ColE1/pMB1/pBR322/pUC origin of replication
   1740..2600    -  CDS            AmpR: β-lactamase; bla; confers resistance to ampicillin, carbenicillin, and related antibiotics
   2601..2705    -  promoter       AmpR promoter: bla
   2758..3186    -  rep_origin     f1 ori (sequence partly withheld): f1 bacteriophage origin of replication; arrow indicates direction of (+) strand synthesis
   3191..36      -  CDS            lacZα (fragment) (across the origin): LacZα fragment of β-galactosidase; lacZ fragment
