[The description below was written by a language model from this plasmid's Addgene catalogue record and pLannotate feature annotations shown in this document.]
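Description:
PBS/pU6-HIF1 alpha RNAi plasmid 2 is a small (about 3.3 kb) pBluescript-derived shRNA expression plasmid built on the PBS/U6 backbone and intended for transient delivery into mammalian cells rather than for viral packaging. It is maintained in E. coli through a high-copy ColE1/pUC-type origin and selected with ampicillin via the β-lactamase gene and its native promoter. The usual pBluescript remnants are present: an f1 phage origin for single-stranded DNA production, flanking T7 and T3 phage promoters, a fragment of the multiple cloning site, and lac promoter/operator, CAP site and lacZα pieces. These leftovers have no role in the RNAi function. No mammalian selection marker or reporter is annotated.

The payload is a roughly 70 bp insert encoding an RNAi hairpin against hypoxia inducible factor 1 alpha, listed for both human and mouse. It was cloned by restriction enzymes between an ApaI site (destroyed) and an EcoRI site (retained). The insert itself is not annotated in the feature table, but it would fall in the unannotated gap between the mouse U6 snRNA promoter and the residual polylinker. The U6 promoter recruits RNA polymerase III, which is well suited to producing short, precisely defined transcripts. Such a transcript folds into a short hairpin that the cellular RNAi machinery processes into siRNA, knocking down HIF1α mRNA.

The "plasmid 2" designation suggests it is one of several constructs aimed at different HIF1α target sites, though the record does not say so. The associated publication concerns HDAC4 and neuronal survival in normal and diseased retinas, which points to use in HIF1α loss-of-function experiments in that setting.
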