Addgene plasmid #21104: PBS/pU6-HIF1 alpha RNAi plasmid 2
Depositing lab: Connie Cepko. Depositing organization: Harvard Medical School. Publication: HDAC4 regulates neuronal survival in normal and diseased retinas. Chen B, Cepko CL. Science. 2009 Jan 9. 323(5911):256-9. 10.1126/science.1166226 PubMed 19131628.
Backbone
  Vector backbone: PBS/U6
  Backbone size w/o insert (bp): 3300
  Vector type: Mammalian Expression
Growth in bacteria
  Bacterial resistance: Ampicillin, 100 μg/mL
  Growth temperature: 37°C
  Growth strain: DH5alpha
  Copy number: High Copy
Gene/Insert
  Gene/Insert name: RNAi against hypoxia inducible factor 1alpha
  Species: H. sapiens (human), M. musculus (mouse)
  Insert size (bp): 70
  Cloning method: Restriction Enzyme; 5′ cloning site APAI (destroyed during cloning); 3′ cloning site ECORI (not destroyed)
  Sequencing primers: 5′ T7
Terms and licenses: Academic/Nonprofit Terms; Industry Terms: Not Available to Industry
Depositor comments: HIF1α RNAi target sequence: GGGTTGAAACTCAAGCAACTG.
How to cite: PBS/pU6-HIF1 alpha RNAi plasmid 2 was a gift from Connie Cepko (Addgene plasmid # 21104 ; http://n2t.net/addgene:21104 ; RRID:Addgene_21104)
