>Addgene plasmid #21104 | PBS/pU6-HIF1 alpha RNAi plasmid 2 | addgene partial sequence | sequence record 26926 | 21104 with M13pUC-fwd
CTATAGGGCGAATTGGGTACCCGCTCTAGAACTAGTGGATCCGACGCCGCCATCTCTAGGCCCGCGCCGG
CCCCCTCGCACAGACTTGTGGGAGAAGCTCGGCTACTCCCCTGCCCCGGTTAATTTGCATATAATATTTC
CTAGTAACTATAGAGGCTTAATGTGCGATAAAAGACAGATAATCTGTTCTTTTTAATACTAGCTACATTT
TACATGATAGGCTTGGATTTCTATAAGAGATACAAATACTAAATTATTATTTTAAAAAACAGCACAAAAG
GAAACTCACCCTAACTGTAAAGTAATTGTGTGTTTTGAGACTATAAATATCCCTTGGAGAANANCNTGTT
TGGGGTTGAAACTCAAGCAACTGGTGTGCTGTCCCAGTTGCTTGAGTTTCAACCCCTTTTTGAATTCCTG
CAGCCCGGGGGATCCACTAGTTCTAGAGCGGCCGCCACCGCGGTGGAGCTCCAGCTTTTGTTCCCTTTAG
TGAGGGTTAATTGCGCGCTTGGCGTAATCATGGTCATAGCTGTTTCCTGTGTGAAATTGTTATCCGCTCA
CAATTCCACACAACATACGAGCCGGAAGCATAAAGTGTAAAGCCTGGGGTGCCTAATGAGTGAGCTAACT
CACATTAATTGCGTTGCGCTCACTGCCCGCTTTCCAGTCGGGAAACCTGTCGTGCCAGCTGCATTAATGA
ATCGGCCAACGCGCGGGGAGAGGCGGTTTGCGTATTGGGCGCTCTTCCGCTTCCTCGCTCACTGACTCGC
TGCGCTCGGTCGTTCGGCTGCGGCGAGCGGTATCAGCTCACTCAAAGGCGGTAATACGGTTATCCACAGA
ATCAGGGGATAACGCAGGAAAGAACNTGTGAGCAAAAGGNCAGCAAAG
