>Addgene plasmid #21104 | PBS/pU6-HIF1 alpha RNAi plasmid 2 | addgene partial sequence | sequence record 26927 | 21104 with M13-rev
TTACCCTCACTAAAGGGAACAAAAGCTGGAGCTCCACCGCGGTGGCGGCCGCTCTAGAACTAGTGGATCC
CCCGGGCTGCAGGAATTCAAAAAGGGGTTGAA
