>Addgene plasmid #21104 | PBS/pU6-HIF1 alpha RNAi plasmid 2 | addgene partial sequence | sequence record 26928 | 21104 with T7
CCGACGCCGCCATCTCTAGGCCCGCGCCGGCCCCCTCGCACAGACTTGTGGGAGAAGCTCGGCTACTCCC
CTGCCCCGGTTAATTTGCATATAATATTTCCTAGTAACTATAGAGGCTTAATGTGCGATAAAAGACAGAT
AATCTGTTCTTTTTAATACTAGCTACATTTTACATGATAGGCTTGGATTTCTATAAGAGATACAAATACT
AAATTATTATTTTAAAAAACAGCACAAAAGGAAACTCACCCTAACTGTAAAGTAATTGTGTGTTTTGAGA
CTATAAATATCCCTTGGAGAAAAGCCTTGTTTGGGGTTG
